Addgene plasmid #230138: AiP12848 - pAAV-AiE0651m-minBG-SYFP2-WPRE3-BGHpA (Alias: CN2848)
Purpose: AiE0651m is an enhancer sequence, designed to drive AAV-mediated transgene expression in specific populations of brain cells
Depositing lab: Allen Institute for Brain Science & Boaz Levi. Depositing organization: Allen Institute. Publication: A suite of enhancer AAVs and transgenic mouse lines for genetic access to cortical cell types. Ben-Simon Y, Hooper M, Narayan S, Daigle TL, Dwivedi D, Way SW, Oster A, Stafford DA, Mich JK, Taormina MJ, Martinez RA, Opitz-Araya X, Roth JR, Alexander JR, Allen S, Amster A, Arbuckle J, Ayala A, Baker PM, Bakken TE, Barcelli T, Barta S, Bendrick J, Bertagnolli D, Bielstein C, Bishwakarma P, Bowlus J, Boyer G, Brouner K, Casian B, Casper T, Chakka AB, Chakrabarty R, Chance RK, Chavan S, Clark M, Colbert K, Collman F, Daniel S, Departee M, DiValentin P, Donadio N, Dotson N, Egdorf T, Fliss T, Gabitto M, Garcia J, Gary A, Gasperini M, Gloe J, Goldy J, Gore BB, Graybuck L, Greisman N, Haeseleer F, Halterman C, Haradon Z, Hastings SD, Helback O, Ho W, Hockemeyer D, Huang C, Huff S, Hunker A, Johansen N, Jones D, Juneau Z, Kalmbach B, Kannan M, Khem S, Kussick E, Kutsal R, Larsen R, Lee C, Lee AY, Leibly M, Lenz GH, Li S, Liang E, Lusk N, Madigan Z, Malloy J, Malone J, McCue R, Melchor J, Mollenkopf T, Moosman S, Morin E, Newman D, Ng L, Ngo K, Omstead V, Otto S, Oyama A, Pena N, Pham T, Phillips E, Pom CA, Potekhina L, Ransford S, Ray PL, Rette D, Reynoldson C, Rimorin C, Rocha D, Ruiz A, Sanchez REA, Sawyer L, Sedeno-Cortes A, Sevigny JP, Shapovalova N, Shepard N, Shulga L, Sigler AR, Siverts L, Soliman S, Somasundaram S, Staats B, Stewart K, Szelenyi E, Tieu M, Trader C, Tran A, van Velthoven CTJ, Walker M, Wang Y, Weed N, Wirthlin M, Wood T, Wynalda B, Yao Z, Zhou T, Ariza J, Dee N, Reding M, Ronellenfitch K, Mufti S, Sunkin SM, Smith KA, Esposito L, Waters J, Thyagarajan B, Yao S, Lein ES, Zeng H, Levi BP, Ngai J, Ting JT, Tasic B. Cell. 2025 May 16:S0092-8674(25)00513-6. doi: 10.1016/j.cell.2025.05.002. PubMed 40403729.
Backbone
  Vector backbone: pAAV2
  Vector type: AAV
Growth in bacteria
  Bacterial resistance: Ampicillin, 100 μg/mL
  Growth temperature: 37°C
  Growth strain: NEB Stable
  Copy number: High Copy
Gene/Insert
  Gene/Insert name: SYFP2
  Species: Synthetic
  Promoter: minBG
  Cloning method: Gibson Cloning
Terms and licenses: Academic/Nonprofit Terms; Industry Terms: Not Available to Industry
How to cite: AiP12848 - pAAV-AiE0651m-minBG-SYFP2-WPRE3-BGHpA (Alias: CN2848) was a gift from Allen Institute for Brain Science & Boaz Levi (Addgene plasmid # 230138 ; http://n2t.net/addgene:230138 ; RRID:Addgene_230138)
