[The description below was written by a language model from this plasmid's Addgene catalogue record and pLannotate feature annotations shown in this document.]
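Description:
AiP12848 - pAAV-AiE0651m-minBG-SYFP2-WPRE3-BGHpA (alias CN2848) is a 4,513 nt AAV transfer plasmid built on a pAAV2 backbone, intended for packaging a reporter genome into recombinant adeno-associated virus for delivery to brain tissue. In bacteria it is maintained at high copy through a ColE1/pUC-type origin and selected with ampicillin via the bla gene and its native promoter. The backbone also carries an f1 phage origin and small remnants of pBR322 bom and rop sequences. A recombination-deficient host strain is recorded for propagation, which is common practice for plasmids carrying repeat-rich ITRs.

The payload lies between AAV2 inverted terminal repeats, which provide the cis signals for genome replication and encapsidation. The right ITR is annotated in full, whereas the left one was detected only as two short fragments. Between the left ITR fragments and the reporter is a stretch of roughly 430 nt with no automatic annotation. By the construct name and catalogue fields, this should hold the AiE0651m enhancer followed by the minimal beta-globin promoter (minBG). The minimal promoter is expected to have little activity by itself, so expression depends on the enhancer, which was designed to direct transgene expression to specific populations of brain cells; the record does not say which populations. The cassette expresses SYFP2, a fast-maturing monomeric yellow fluorescent protein, followed by WPRE3, a shortened woodchuck posttranscriptional element (annotated as two WPRE fragments) that boosts transcript expression while saving packaging space, and the bovine growth hormone polyadenylation signal. The plasmid belongs to a collection of enhancer AAVs for genetic access to cortical cell types, and here the fluorescent reporter labels the cells in which the enhancer is active.
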