Features (pLannotate 1.2.2; 14 found; start..end, strand, type, name):
     12..39      +  repeat_region  AAV2 ITR (fragment): inverted terminal repeat of adeno-associated virus serotype 2 inverted
     68..95      +  repeat_region  AAV2 ITR (fragment): inverted terminal repeat of adeno-associated virus serotype 2 inverted
    531..1247    +  CDS            SYFP2: SYFP2 is a basic (constitutively fluorescent) yellow fluorescent protein published in 2006, derived from Aequorea victoria. It is reported to be a very rapidly-maturing monomer with moderate acid sensitivity.
   1287..1444    +  misc_feature   WPRE (fragment): woodchuck hepatitis virus posttranscriptional regulatory element
   1450..1530    +  misc_feature   WPRE (fragment): woodchuck hepatitis virus posttranscriptional regulatory element
   1547..1658    +  polyA_signal   bGH poly(A) signal: bovine growth hormone polyadenylation signal
   1776..1916    +  repeat_region  AAV2 ITR: inverted terminal repeat of adeno-associated virus serotype 2 inverted
   1921..1972    -  misc_feature   bom (fragment): basis of mobility region from pBR322
   1991..2446    +  rep_origin     f1 ori (sequence partly withheld): f1 bacteriophage origin of replication; arrow indicates direction of (+) strand synthesis
   2447..2496    -  misc_feature   bom (fragment): basis of mobility region from pBR322
   2598..2633    -  CDS            rop (fragment): Rop protein, which maintains plasmids at low copy number; rop
   2728..2832    +  promoter       AmpR promoter: bla
   2833..3693    +  CDS            AmpR: β-lactamase; bla; confers resistance to ampicillin, carbenicillin, and related antibiotics
   3864..4452    +  rep_origin     ori: high-copy-number ColE1/pMB1/pBR322/pUC origin of replication
>Addgene plasmid #230138 | AiP12848 - pAAV-AiE0651m-minBG-SYFP2-WPRE3-BGHpA (Alias: CN2848) | addgene full sequence | sequence record 461865 | Addgene NGS Result
CCTGCAGGCAGCTGCGCGCTCGCTCGCTCACTGAGGCCGCCCGGGCGTCGGGCGACCTTTGGTCGCCCGG
CCTCAGTGAGCGAGCGAGCGCGCAGAGAGGGAGTGGCCAACTCCATCACTAGGGGTTCCTGCGGCCGCAC
GCGTCATTAATGAGTTAGCACTAAAGACATTAAAAGTAGTGTTAAATAAGAATGCTAAAATTTGTTTAAA
ATACAGCATCAGTTGCTACATAAAGGGTAGGAGAAGTGCTTGAGGAACATAGGGCTATAAAAGTTGTTCA
TCTTGCATTCTATTGCCATGTCTATTTAAAACATCCAACTGAAAATGAGTACTAAGAAAAGATCTCTGTT
TTAAGAAAAGAAACAATGTGTTCCATTGGAATAAGTTATCAGACACCAATTTGGAATTCCAGTTATGGTT
ATTTGACATGCGAGCTCGGGCTGGGCATAAAAGTCAGGGCAGAGCCATCTATTGCTTACATTTGCTTCTG
GGATCCAGATCTTTCGAAGCTAGCGCTACCGGTCGCCACCATGGTGAGCAAGGGCGAGGAGCTGTTCACC
GGGGTGGTGCCCATCCTGGTCGAGCTGGACGGCGACGTAAACGGCCACAAGTTCAGCGTGTCCGGCGAGG
GCGAGGGCGATGCCACCTACGGCAAGCTGACCCTGAAGCTGATCTGCACCACCGGCAAGCTGCCCGTGCC
CTGGCCCACCCTCGTGACCACCCTGGGCTACGGCGTGCAGTGCTTCGCCCGCTACCCCGACCACATGAAG
CAGCACGACTTCTTCAAGTCCGCCATGCCCGAAGGCTACGTCCAGGAGCGCACCATCTTCTTCAAGGACG
ACGGCAACTACAAGACCCGCGCCGAGGTGAAGTTCGAGGGCGACACCCTGGTGAACCGCATCGAGCTGAA
GGGCATCGACTTCAAGGAGGACGGCAACATCCTGGGGCACAAGCTGGAGTACAACTACAACAGCCACAAC
GTCTATATCACCGCCGACAAGCAGAAGAACGGCATCAAGGCCAACTTCAAGATCCGCCACAACATCGAGG
ACGGCGGCGTGCAGCTCGCCGACCACTACCAGCAGAACACCCCCATCGGCGACGGCCCCGTGCTGCTGCC
CGACAACCACTACCTGAGCTACCAGTCCAAGCTGAGCAAAGACCCCAACGAGAAGCGCGATCACATGGTC
CTGCTGGAGTTCGTGACCGCCGCCGGGATCACTCTCGGCATGGACGAGCTGTACAAGTAAGTCGACGGCG
CGCCGCGGCCGCGAATTCGATATCATAATCAACCTCTGGATTACAAAATTTGTGAAAGATTGACTGGTAT
TCTTAACTATGTTGCTCCTTTTACGCTATGTGGATACGCTGCTTTAATGCCTTTGTATCATGCTATTGCT
TCCCGTATGGCTTTCATTTTCTCCTCCTTGTATAAATCCTGGTTAGTTCTTGCCACGGCGGAACTCATCG
CCGCCTGCCTTGCCCGCTGCTGGACAGGGGCTCGGCTGTTGGGCACTGACAATTCCGTGGCTCGAGAGAT
CTTCGACTGTGCCTTCTAGTTGCCAGCCATCTGTTGTTTGCCCCTCCCCCGTGCCTTCCTTGACCCTGGA
AGGTGCCACTCCCACTGTCCTTTCCTAATAAAATGAGGAAATTGCATCGCATTGTCTGAGTAGGTGTCAT
TCTATTCTGGGGGGTGGGGTGGGGCAGGACAGCAAGGGGGAGGATTGGGAAGACAATAGCAGGCATGAGA
TCTCACGTGCGGACCGAGCGGCCGCAGGAACCCCTAGTGATGGAGTTGGCCACTCCCTCTCTGCGCGCTC
GCTCGCTCACTGAGGCCGGGCGACCAAAGGTCGCCCGACGCCCGGGCTTTGCCCGGGCGGCCTCAGTGAG
CGAGCGAGCGCGCAGCTGCCTGCAGGGGCGCCTGATGCGGTATTTTCTCCTTACGCATCTGTGCGGTATT
TCACACCGCATA
[95 nt withheld, positions 1973-2067]
T
[46 nt withheld, positions 2069-2114]
C
[141 nt withheld, positions 2116-2256]
CCTTTGACGTTGGAGTCCACGTTCTTT
[37 nt withheld, positions 2284-2320]
ACTCTATCTCGGGCTATTCTTTTGATTTATAAGGGATTTTGCCGATTTCGGTCTATTGGTTAAAAAATGA
GCTGATTTAACAAAAATTTAACGCGAATTTTAACAAAATATTAACGTTTACAATTTTATGGTGCACTCTC
AGTACAATCTGCTCTGATGCCGCATAGTTAAGCCAGCCCCGACACCCGCCAACACCCGCTGACGCGCCCT
GACGGGCTTGTCTGCTCCCGGCATCCGCTTACAGACAAGCTGTGACCGTCTCCGGGAGCTGCATGTGTCA
GAGGTTTTCACCGTCATCACCGAAACGCGCGAGACGAAAGGGCCTCGTGATACGCCTATTTTTATAGGTT
AATGTCATGATAATAATGGTTTCTTAGACGTCAGGTGGCACTTTTCGGGGAAATGTGCGCGGAACCCCTA
TTTGTTTATTTTTCTAAATACATTCAAATATGTATCCGCTCATGAGACAATAACCCTGATAAATGCTTCA
ATAATATTGAAAAAGGAAGAGTATGAGTATTCAACATTTCCGTGTCGCCCTTATTCCCTTTTTTGCGGCA
TTTTGCCTTCCTGTTTTTGCTCACCCAGAAACGCTGGTGAAAGTAAAAGATGCTGAAGATCAGTTGGGTG
CACGAGTGGGTTACATCGAACTGGATCTCAACAGCGGTAAGATCCTTGAGAGTTTTCGCCCCGAAGAACG
TTTTCCAATGATGAGCACTTTTAAAGTTCTGCTATGTGGCGCGGTATTATCCCGTATTGACGCCGGGCAA
GAGCAACTCGGTCGCCGCATACACTATTCTCAGAATGACTTGGTTGAGTACTCACCAGTCACAGAAAAGC
ATCTTACGGATGGCATGACAGTAAGAGAATTATGCAGTGCTGCCATAACCATGAGTGATAACACTGCGGC
CAACTTACTTCTGACAACGATCGGAGGACCGAAGGAGCTAACCGCTTTTTTGCACAACATGGGGGATCAT
GTAACTCGCCTTGATCGTTGGGAACCGGAGCTGAATGAAGCCATACCAAACGACGAGCGTGACACCACGA
TGCCTGTAGCAATGGCAACAACGTTGCGCAAACTATTAACTGGCGAACTACTTACTCTAGCTTCCCGGCA
ACAATTAATAGACTGGATGGAGGCGGATAAAGTTGCAGGACCACTTCTGCGCTCGGCCCTTCCGGCTGGC
TGGTTTATTGCTGATAAATCTGGAGCCGGTGAGCGTGGGTCTCGCGGTATCATTGCAGCACTGGGGCCAG
ATGGTAAGCCCTCCCGTATCGTAGTTATCTACACGACGGGGAGTCAGGCAACTATGGATGAACGAAATAG
ACAGATCGCTGAGATAGGTGCCTCACTGATTAAGCATTGGTAACTGTCAGACCAAGTTTACTCATATATA
CTTTAGATTGATTTAAAACTTCATTTTTAATTTAAAAGGATCTAGGTGAAGATCCTTTTTGATAATCTCA
TGACCAAAATCCCTTAACGTGAGTTTTCGTTCCACTGAGCGTCAGACCCCGTAGAAAAGATCAAAGGATC
TTCTTGAGATCCTTTTTTTCTGCGCGTAATCTGCTGCTTGCAAACAAAAAAACCACCGCTACCAGCGGTG
GTTTGTTTGCCGGATCAAGAGCTACCAACTCTTTTTCCGAAGGTAACTGGCTTCAGCAGAGCGCAGATAC
CAAATACTGTTCTTCTAGTGTAGCCGTAGTTAGGCCACCACTTCAAGAACTCTGTAGCACCGCCTACATA
CCTCGCTCTGCTAATCCTGTTACCAGTGGCTGCTGCCAGTGGCGATAAGTCGTGTCTTACCGGGTTGGAC
TCAAGACGATAGTTACCGGATAAGGCGCAGCGGTCGGGCTGAACGGGGGGTTCGTGCACACAGCCCAGCT
TGGAGCGAACGACCTACACCGAACTGAGATACCTACAGCGTGAGCTATGAGAAAGCGCCACGCTTCCCGA
AGGGAGAAAGGCGGACAGGTATCCGGTAAGCGGCAGGGTCGGAACAGGAGAGCGCACGAGGGAGCTTCCA
GGGGGAAACGCCTGGTATCTTTATAGTCCTGTCGGGTTTCGCCACCTCTGACTTGAGCGTCGATTTTTGT
GATGCTCGTCAGGGGGGCGGAGCCTATGGAAAAACGCCAGCAACGCGGCCTTTTTACGGTTCCTGGCCTT
TTGCTGGCCTTTTGCTCACATGT
